>Addgene plasmid #113649 | pDCAF-AB | addgene full sequence | sequence record 217141 | Addgene NGS Result
TTTACGGCTAGCTCAGTCCTAGGTACAATGCTAGCTACTAGAGAAATCAAATTAAGGAGGTAAGATAAAT
GGAACAGGCAATCATTAATGATGAACGGGAGTATCTTCGCCATTTCTGGCATCCCGTATGTACTGTAACT
GAGCTTGAAAAGGCGCATCCTTCCAGCCTCGGCCCCCTGGCCGTTAAGCTGCTGAATGAACAGCTCGTTG
TCGCCAAGCTAGGCGATGAGTACGTCGCGATGCGTGATAGATGCGCTCATCGATCAGCTAAGCTTTCCTT
GGGTACAGTAAGTGGAAACCGCCTACAGTGCCCCTATCACGGATGGCAATATGATACGCATGGCGCTTGC
CAGCTCGTACCAGCGTGCCCCAACAGCCCAATACCCAACAAGGCTAAAGTTGATCGCTTCGATTGCGAAG
AACGCTATGGATTGATTTGGATTCGATTGGACTCTAGTTTTGACTGCACTGAAATTCCCTACTTTAGTGC
AGCCAACGATCCTAGGTTGCGTATTGTTATACAAGAACCTTACTGGTGGGATGCGACTGCGGAACGTAGA
TGGGAAAATTTTACAGATTTTTCTCACTTTGCATTCATTCACCCAGGCACGCTTTTCGATCCAAATAATG
CTGAACCTCCAATTGTTCCGATGGATCGATTCAATGGTCAGTTTCGGTTTGTCTACGACACGCCAGAAGA
TATGGCTGTCCCAAATCAGGCTCCAATTGGTTCATTTTCGTATACTTGCAGCATGCCGTTTGCTATTAAC
CTTGAAGTATCCAAATACTCCAGCAGTTCGCTGCATGTGTTATTCAATGTGTCATGTCCGGTAGACAGCC
ACACCACGAAAAACTTTCTGATCTTCGCTAGGGAGCAATCGGACGACTCGGATTATCTGCACATTGCATT
TAATGATCTCGTCTTCGCTGAAGACAAACCAGTAATTGAGTCCCAATGGCCTAAAGACGCGCCAGCAGAT
GAGGTCTCAGTAGTCGCAGATAAGGTATCGATACAATATAGAAAATGGCTGCGGGAACTAAAAGAAGCTC
ATAAAGAAGGTTCACAAGCCTTCCGAAGTGCTTTGTTAGACCCAGTCATTGAAAGCGATAGGAGCTACAT
ATAATACTAGAGTCACACAGGAAAGTATACTAGATGAAAGAACAGCTCAAGCCGCTGCTAGAAGACAAGA
CTTACCTTCGCCACTTCTGGCATCCCGTGTGTACCCTTAATGAGTTCGAACGCGCCAACGCCAGTGGGCA
CGGCCCCATGGGCGTCACCTTGCTAGGCGAGAAATTGGTGTTGGCCAGGTTAAATTCAAAGATCATTGCG
GCTGCTGACCGATGTGCTCATCGATCGGCACAGCTCTCCATCGGCCGCGTTTGCAGCAACGCCGGAAAGG
ACTATCTCGAATGCCCGTATCACGGCTGGCGCTACGATGAGGCTGGGGCCTGTCAACTGATCCCTGCTTG
CCCTGACAAAAGCATCTCTCCTCGGGCCAAGATTTCCTCATTCGATTGTGAGGTGAAATACGACATCGTG
TGGGTACGGCTGGATAACAGCTTCGATTGCACTCAGATTCCATACCTCAGCGATTTCGATAATCCCGACA
TGCAGGTAATCGTTGCCGATTCGTATATTTGGGAGACTGTTGCCGAGCGGCGGTGGGAGAACTTTACAGA
TTTTTCGCACTTTGCCTTCGTACACCCAGGGACGCTCTATGATCCGTTTTTCGCTAGCCACCCAACTGTT
TACGTGAATCGCGTTGATGGTGAGTTGCAATTCAAACTCGCTCCGCCGCGTGAAATGAAAGGCATCCCGC
CAGAAGCACCGATGGGTGACTTCACCTACCGCTGCACAATGCCGTATTCAGTAAATCTTGAAATCAAATT
GTGGAAAGATGACTCACGTTTCGTTCTTTGGACTACCGCTAGCCCTGTCGATAACAAGTCTTGCCGGAAT
TTTATGATTATTGTGCGTGAGAAGGATAATCAACCTGATCATATGCACCTGGCTTTCCAGAAGCGGGTGC
TTGACGAAGACCAGCCTGTTATCGAATCGCAATGGCCTCTCGAAATACAGACCTCGGAAGTCTCCGTTGC
AACCGATAAAATTTCCGTCCAGTTCCGCAAATGGCATAAAGAGCTATCTCTGTCAGCCGTTGAAGGACGG
GAGGCGTTCCGCGATTCCGTCTTGACGAATGTTATTGAAGAAGAACAGTAATACTAGAGTCACACAGGAA
AGTACTAGATGAACAAACTTGACGTCAACCAGTGGTTTCCTATTGCTACCACTGAAGATCTCCCGAAGCG
CCATGTCTTTCATGCCACGTTGTTGGGGCAAGAAATGGCCATCTGGCGCGATGACTCTGGTTCAGTTAAT
GCTTGGGAGAACCGCTGCCCGCATAGAGGATTGCGGTTGACACTGGGTGCTAATACCGGTAACGAGTTGC
GGTGTCAGTATCATGGATGGACTTATGAAAGCGGGACTGGTGGCTGCACTTTTGTCCCAGCCCATCGCGA
TGCACCACCCCCAAATGCCGCGCGGGTTAATACTTTTCCTGTCCGCGAAAAGCACGGCTTTATCTGGACG
ACATTAGGTCAGCCGCCAGGAGAGCCCATTTCAATCCTCGATGACGCTCAGCTTGTAAACGCTGTAAAAA
CAAATCTGCATAGCGTAGTTATAGATGCTGATATTGACGGAGTTGTCAGCGTCCTACGTCAGAATCTTTC
AGCGTTCATCGATGTGTTTGGTGCGGCCAGCGCTGAAGATCTGCATTTGAAATCCATGCTGCAAGATCGA
GGGATTCTGGTAACAAGATCAGGCTCTATTGCTATTCATTTTTATATGCAGCGCTCAACCATTAGTAAAT
GCGTTGTACATGCGCAAGTACTTACTCCGGGACGTCCAGGATACGAACTTCAAAAGAACTACTCGTATGC
CATGAACGTTATCCGCAGGGCAGCAGAAGCTGTAGCTACCGACTTGATTAGCATTACAGATATCAGCGAT
CAGACTATCGAAAAGCTTGAAGTCGTTAGAGAAAACATGACTAAGGCTCCTCCAACCCACTATATCTGCG
AAGTGGTTACGCGTACTCAAGAGACAGGTGATATTAACTCATACTGGCTGAAGCCTATCGGCTACCCACT
ACCAGCATTCAGTCCAGGGATGCACATCAGCATCACAACGCCGGAGGGTAGCATTCGACAATATTCCCTC
GTGAACGGGCCTGACGAGCGTGAATCCTTCATCATCGGTGTGAAGAAAGAGATTCAGTCCCGTGGCGGCT
CCAGATCAATGCACGAAGATGTGAAGGTTGGAACGCAACTAAAAGTTACACTTCCGAGGAACGGTTTTCC
ACTCGTCCAAACCAGAAAACACCCGATTCTCGTAGCAGGTGGCATCGGTATCACCCCAATTTTGTGTATG
GCACAGGCTCTGGATCAGCAAGGTTCATCGTATGAAATACATTATTTTGCTCGTGCATTTGAGCATGTTC
CATTCCAGGATCGACTGACTGCGTTGGGCGATCGTTTGAATGTGCATCTTGGCCTCGGCCCAGACGAGAC
TAGAGCAAAACTTGCCGACATCATGGAGATTCATAACGCCCAAGACGTAGATGTTTACACTTGCGGCCCG
CAACCAATGATCGAAACTGTATCTGCTGTCGCTCTTGCTCATGGCATCGCTGAAGAGTCCATCCGATTTG
AATTTTTCAGTAAAAAGAACGATGTTCCCGTTTCTGATGAAGAATATGAGGTTGAGCTCAAAAAAACTGG
TCAAATATTCACTGTCTCGCCTGGCTCTACGTTGTTGCAAGCTTGTTTGGACAACGATGTTCGTATCGAA
GCTTCTTGTGAGCAGGGTGTATGCGGGACTTGTATAACTCCAGTCGTATCCGGCGATCTCGAGCATCATG
ACACTTACCTTTCTAAGAAAGAAAGGGAAAGCGGTAAGTGGATCATGCCGTGTGTTTCGCGCTGCAAGTC
CAAAAAAATCGTTCTCGATCTGTGAGGCCGGGCATCACCCACGGTATGGACGAGCTGTATAAACTAGAGA
AAGAGGAGAAATACTAGATGATCACGCTTTATGACTATGAACTCTCGGGGAATTGCTACAAGGTGCGGAT
GCTCCTTTCCATCCTGAAGCTACCGTACACGATAGAGACAGTGGAATTTTTCCCGTCCAGGGAACATAAA
TCACCGGCCTTCCTGCGCATCAATCCACTCGGCCAGTTGCCGGTATTGCGCGATGATGATTTCGTGTTGC
GCGATGCCCAGGCCATCCTGGTTTACCTGGCGAACAAATACGACACCAGTTTGACCTGGTATCCGACACA
TGCGCCCGCCATCCTCGGCCAGGCAAATATGTGGCTCGCGTTTGCCGATGGTTTGACCGGCTCGATTTCC
GCTGCACGTTTGCATGATTTGTTTTTTTACGATTTCAATGCAGAGCAATGCCGTGCCCGCGCGCACGAAC
TACTGCGCATACTGGACGAACACCTGTGGGCGGCGGAACAAAATGGACATCAATGGCTATGTCCGGCCGC
CGCACCCACCATCGCGGATCTTGCCTGCTTCCCGTATATCGCATTGTCGGATGAAGCCGGCGTTTCACTA
CTCGACTACCCGGCGGTACGACGCTGGCTGGACCGTGTCAAACGCATCCCCGGATTCACCGTCATGTCGG
GGATTTTTCCAACCTCAGCTTCCTTCGATCCGGCCTCACTTGCGGAAGAAACCTGTCAATAATACTAGTA
GCGGCCGCTGCAGTCCGGCAAAAAAGGGCAAGGTGTCACCACCCTGCCCTTTTTCTTTAAAACCGAAAAG
ATTACTTCGCGTTATGCAGGCTTCCTCGCTCACTGACTCGCTGCGCTCGGTCGTTCGGCTGCGGCGAGCG
GTATCAGCTCACTCAAAGGCGGTAATACGGTTATCCACAGAATCAGGGGATAACGCAGGAAAGAACATGT
GAGCAAAAGGCCAGCAAAAGGCCAGGAACCGTAAAAAGGCCGCGTTGCTGGCGTTTTTCCACAGGCTCCG
CCCCCCTGACGAGCATCACAAAAATCGACGCTCAAGTCAGAGGTGGCGAAACCCGACAGGACTATAAAGA
TACCAGGCGTTTCCCCCTGGAAGCTCCCTCGTGCGCTCTCCTGTTCCGACCCTGCCGCTTACCGGATACC
TGTCCGCCTTTCTCCCTTCGGGAAGCGTGGCGCTTTCTCATAGCTCACGCTGTAGGTATCTCAGTTCGGT
GTAGGTCGTTCGCTCCAAGCTGGGCTGTGTGCACGAACCCCCCGTTCAGCCCGACCGCTGCGCCTTATCC
GGTAACTATCGTCTTGAGTCCAACCCGGTAAGACACGACTTATCGCCACTGGCAGCAGCCACTGGTAACA
GGATTAGCAGAGCGAGGTATGTAGGCGGTGCTACAGAGTTCTTGAAGTGGTGGCCTAACTACGGCTACAC
TAGAAGAACAGTATTTGGTATCTGCGCTCTGCTGAAGCCAGTTACCTTCGGAAAAAGAGTTGGTAGCTCT
TGATCCGGCAAACAAACCACCGCTGGTAGCGGTGGTTTTTTTGTTTGCAAGCAGCAGATTACGCGCAGAA
AAAAAGGATCTCAAGAAGATCCTTTGATCTTTTCTACGGGGTCTGACGCTCAGTGGAACGAAAACTCACG
TTAAGGGATTTTGGTCATGAGATTATCAAAAAGGATCTTCACCTAGATCCTTTTAAATTAAAAATGAAGT
TTTAAATCAATCTAAAGTATATATGAGTAAACTTGGTCTGACAGCTCGAGGCTTGGATTCTCACCAATAA
AAAACGCCCGGCGGCAACCGAGCGTTCTGAACAAATCCAGATGGAGTTCTGAGGTCATTACTGGATCTAT
CAACAGGAGTCCAAGCGAGCTCGATATCAAATTACGCCCCGCCCTGCCACTCATCGCAGTACTGTTGTAA
TTCATTAAGCATTCTGCCGACATGGAAGCCATCACAAACGGCATGATGAACCTGAATCGCCAGCGGCATC
AGCACCTTGTCGCCTTGCGTATAATATTTGCCCATGGTGAAAACGGGGGCGAAGAAGTTGTCCATATTGG
CCACGTTTAAATCAAAACTGGTGAAACTCACCCAGGGATTGGCTGAGACGAAAAACATATTCTCAATAAA
CCCTTTAGGGAAATAGGCCAGGTTTTCACCGTAACACGCCACATCTTGCGAATATATGTGTAGAAACTGC
CGGAAATCGTCGTGGTATTCACTCCAGAGCGATGAAAACGTTTCAGTTTGCTCATGGAAAACGGTGTAAC
AAGGGTGAACACTATCCCATATCACCAGCTCACCGTCTTTCATTGCCATACGAAATTCCGGATGAGCATT
CATCAGGCGGGCAAGAATGTGAATAAAGGCCGGATAAAACTTGTGCTTATTTTTCTTTACGGTCTTTAAA
AAGGCCGTAATATCCAGCTGAACGGTCTGGTTATAGGTACATTGAGCAACTGACTGAAATGCCTCAAAAT
GTTCTTTACGATGCCATTGGGATATATCAACGGTGGTATATCCAGTGATTTTTTTCTCCATTTTAGCTTC
CTTAGCTCCTGAAAATCTCGATAACTCAAAAAATACGCCCGGTAGTGATCTTATTTCATTATGGTGAAAG
TTGGAACCTCTTACGTGCCCGATCAACTCGAGTGCCACCTGACGTCTAAGAAACCATTATTATCATGACA
TTAACCTATAAAAATAGGCGTATCACGAGGCAGAATTTCAGATAAAAAAAATCCTTAGCTTTCGCTAAGG
ATGATTTCTGGAATTCGCGGCCGCTTCTAGAG
Features (pLannotate 1.2.2; 13 found; start..end, strand, type, name):
      7..35      +  promoter       J23119 promoter (fragment): bacterial promoter (Registry of Standard Biological Parts BBa J23119)
     69..1121    +  CDS            ndmA: NDMA_PSEPU - Experimental evidence at protein level: Swiss-Prot protein existence level 1. Involved in the caffeine degradation, which is the essential first step for assimilating the carbon and nitrogen in caffeine. Catalyzes the N1-demethylation of caffeine to produce theobromine and formaldehyde. Also catalyzes the N1-demethylation of theophylline, paraxanthine, and 1-methylxanthine to 3-methylxanthine, 7- methylxanthine, and xanthine, respectively. NADH is the preferred substrate. From Pseudomonas putida (Arthrobacter siderocapsulatus).
   1154..2218    +  CDS            ndmB: NDMB_PSEPU - Experimental evidence at protein level: Swiss-Prot protein existence level 1. Involved in the caffeine degradation, which is the essential first step for assimilating the carbon and nitrogen in caffeine. Catalyzes the N3-demethylation of theobromine to produce 7- methylxanthine and formaldehyde. Also catalyzes the N3-demethylation of 3-methylxanthine, caffeine, and theophylline to xanthine, paraxanthine, and 1-methylxanthine, respectively. NADH is the preferred substrate. From Pseudomonas putida (Arthrobacter siderocapsulatus).
   2249..4012    +  CDS            ndmD: NDMD_PSEPU - Experimental evidence at protein level: Swiss-Prot protein existence level 1. Involved in the caffeine degradation, which is the essential first step for assimilating the carbon and nitrogen in caffeine. Catalyzes the oxidation of NADH and transfers electrons to NdmA and NdmB, which catalyze the N-demethylation reactions. From Pseudomonas putida (Arthrobacter siderocapsulatus).
   4026..4049    +  CDS            TagCFP (fragment): monomeric cyan fluorescent protein mammalian codon-optimized
   4753..4773    +  misc_feature   BioBrick suffix: universal suffix for all parts
   4774..4831    +  terminator     his operon terminator: This putative transcriptin terminator from the E. coli his operon has a 2-bp deletion introduced during synthesis. Its efficiency has not been determined.
   5026..5614    -  rep_origin     ori: high-copy-number ColE1/pMB1/pBR322/pUC origin of replication
   5797..5891    -  terminator     lambda t0 terminator: transcription terminator from phage lambda
   5915..6571    -  CDS            cat: CAT_ECOLX - Experimental evidence at protein level: Swiss-Prot protein existence level 1. This enzyme is an effector of chloramphenicol resistance in bacteria. From Escherichia coli. This protein is used as a marker in many commonly used cloning vectors, such as pACYC184.
   6572..6669    -  promoter       cat promoter: promoter of the E. coli cat gene encoding chloramphenicol acetyltransferase
   6755..6798    -  terminator     bacterial terminator: putative bacterial transcription terminator
   6801..6822    +  misc_feature   BioBrick prefix: BioBrick prefix for parts that do not start with "ATG"
