[The description below was written by a language model from this plasmid's Addgene catalogue record and pLannotate feature annotations shown in this document.]
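Description:
pDCAF-AB is a synthetic-biology plasmid built on the BioBrick backbone pSB1C3 for expressing caffeine-degradation enzymes in Escherichia coli. It replicates from a high-copy ColE1/pUC-type origin and is selected with chloramphenicol through a cat gene driven by its own promoter and followed by the lambda t0 terminator. BioBrick prefix and suffix sequences flank the insert region, and flanking bacterial terminators, including a his operon terminator, insulate it from the rest of the backbone.

The payload is a single forward-strand operon headed by a fragment of the strong constitutive J23119 promoter. The catalogue entry lists ndmA and ndmB as the insert, and the annotated sequence also shows ndmD immediately downstream. All three match Pseudomonas putida proteins. NdmA is an N1-demethylase that converts caffeine to theobromine and also acts on theophylline, paraxanthine and 1-methylxanthine. NdmB is an N3-demethylase that acts on theobromine, 3-methylxanthine, caffeine and theophylline. NdmD is the reductase that oxidises NADH and passes electrons to both enzymes. With N1 and N3 activities only, the annotated reactions take substrates methylated only at N1 and/or N3 through to xanthine. A very short match to TagCFP follows ndmD, and about 700 nt between it and the BioBrick suffix carries no annotation, so the record does not establish what lies there.

The plasmid is maintained in a ΔguaB E. coli strain, where growth in defined medium with suitable methylxanthines helps retain it. This fits its stated purpose of demethylating methylxanthines and the associated publication, which describes a bioassay for measuring caffeine and individual methylxanthines in complex samples.
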