Addgene plasmid #113649: pDCAF-AB
Purpose: Demethylates methylxanthines.
Depositing lab: Jeffrey Barrick. Depositing organization: University of Texas at Austin. Publication: Bioassay for Determining the Concentrations of Caffeine and Individual Methylxanthines in Complex Samples. Gutierrez AE, Shah P, Rex AE, Nguyen TC, Kenkare SP, Barrick JE, Mishler DM. Appl Environ Microbiol. 2019 Nov 14;85(23). pii: AEM.01965-19. doi: 10.1128/AEM.01965-19. Print 2019 Dec 1. PubMed 31540989.
Backbone
  Vector backbone: pSB1C3
  Vector type: Synthetic Biology
Growth in bacteria
  Bacterial resistance: Chloramphenicol, 25 μg/mL
  Growth temperature: 30°C
  Growth strain: ΔguaB E. coli
  Growth instructions: Growing in M9CG media with the appropriate Methylxanthines is recommended in order to maintain the plasmid. Can be grown on LB but must be grown in strain ΔguaB (Addgene #113653).
  Copy number: High Copy
Gene/Insert
  Gene/Insert name: ndmA and ndmB
  Cloning method: Restriction Enzyme; 5′ cloning site unknown (unknown if destroyed)
Terms and licenses: Academic/Nonprofit Terms; Industry Terms
Depositor comments: https://benchling.com/s/oW7dfMro . Please visit https://www.biorxiv.org/content/early/2018/09/16/419283 for bioRxiv preprint.
How to cite: pDCAF-AB was a gift from Jeffrey Barrick (Addgene plasmid # 113649 ; http://n2t.net/addgene:113649 ; RRID:Addgene_113649)
